Addgene plasmid #136881: pNL(CMV)Fluc/CMV/WPREdU3
Purpose: Reporter vector expression firefly luciferase
Depositing lab: Jakob Reiser. Depositing organization: FDA, Center for Biologics Evaluation and Research (CBER). Publication: Specific targeting of human interleukin (IL)-13 receptor alpha2-positive cells with lentiviral vectors displaying IL-13. Ou W, Marino MP, Suzuki A, Joshi B, Husain SR, Maisner A, Galanis E, Puri RK, Reiser J. Hum Gene Ther Methods. 2012 Apr;23(2):137-47. Epub 2012 May 21. 10.1089/hgtb.2012.054 PubMed 22612657.
Backbone
  Vector backbone: pNL4-3
  Vector type: Lentiviral
Growth in bacteria
  Bacterial resistance: Ampicillin, 100 μg/mL
  Growth temperature: 37°C
  Growth strain: NEB Stable
  Copy number: High Copy
Gene/Insert
  Gene/Insert name: Firefly luciferase
  Species: Synthetic
Terms and licenses: Academic/Nonprofit Terms; Industry Terms: Not Available to Industry
How to cite: pNL(CMV)Fluc/CMV/WPREdU3 was a gift from Jakob Reiser (Addgene plasmid # 136881 ; http://n2t.net/addgene:136881 ; RRID:Addgene_136881)
