[The description below was written by a language model from this plasmid's Addgene catalogue record and pLannotate feature annotations shown in this document.]
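Description:
pNL(CMV)Fluc/CMV/WPREdU3 is an HIV-1-based lentiviral transfer vector derived from the pNL4-3 proviral clone, built to deliver a firefly luciferase reporter. It is maintained in E. coli as a high-copy plasmid through a ColE1/pUC-type origin and selected with ampicillin via the β-lactamase gene. The annotated sequence is about 10 kb. It also contains short remnants of pBR322-type backbone elements (rop, bom, lacZα and lacI fragments). Short stretches matching human genes lie downstream of the 3' LTR. They may be cellular flanking DNA carried over from the parental proviral clone, although the record does not say so.

The vector genome begins with partial CMV enhancer/promoter sequences placed just upstream of a truncated 5' LTR. This suggests a hybrid CMV–LTR that drives genomic RNA transcription in producer cells, as the "(CMV)" in the name implies. Downstream are the Ψ packaging signal with an adjoining gag fragment, an SV40 origin, the cPPT/CTS element that aids nuclear import of the reverse-transcribed genome, and the Rev response element for Rev-dependent export of unspliced vector RNA. An internal full-length CMV enhancer/promoter then drives the synthetic luc2 version of firefly luciferase. It is followed by WPRE, which enhances transcript stability and expression. The 3' LTR is annotated as truncated, consistent with the "dU3" designation for a U3 deletion, which would make the integrated provirus self-inactivating.

No viral structural or enzymatic genes are intact, so particle production requires packaging and envelope functions supplied in trans. The vector serves as a luciferase reporter for measuring transduction. The associated publication concerns receptor-targeted lentiviral vectors displaying IL-13.
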