Features (pLannotate 1.2.2; 25 found; start..end, strand, type, name):
      1..304     +  enhancer       CMV enhancer: human cytomegalovirus immediate early enhancer
    305..508     +  promoter       CMV promoter: human cytomegalovirus (CMV) immediate early promoter
    544..2196    +  CDS            luciferase: firefly luciferase synthetic luc2 version of the luciferase gene
   2203..2791    +  misc_feature   WPRE: woodchuck hepatitis virus posttranscriptional regulatory element
   2796..2933    +  CDS            nef (fragment): NEF_HV1LA - Experimental evidence at protein level: Swiss-Prot protein existence level 1. Extracellular Nef protein targets CD4(+) T-lymphocytes for apoptosis by interacting with CXCR4 surface receptors. From Human immunodeficiency virus type 1 group M subtype B (isolate Lai) (HIV-1).
   2919..3099    +  LTR            5' LTR (truncated): truncated 5' long terminal repeat (LTR) from HIV-1
   3273..3353    +  CDS            C8orf44 (fragment): CH044_HUMAN - Experimental evidence at transcript level: Swiss-Prot protein existence level 2. From Homo sapiens (Human).
   4146..4334    +  CDS            EEF1AKMT2 (fragment): EFMT2_HUMAN - Also known as C10orf138, METTL10 From Homo sapiens (Human).
   4673..4727    -  CDS            lacI (fragment): lac repressor; lacI; The lac repressor binds to the lac operator to inhibit transcription in E. coli. This inhibition can be relieved by adding lactose or isopropyl-β-D-thiogalactopyranoside (IPTG).
   4910..5498    -  rep_origin     ori: high-copy-number ColE1/pMB1/pBR322/pUC origin of replication
   5669..6529    -  CDS            AmpR: β-lactamase; bla; confers resistance to ampicillin, carbenicillin, and related antibiotics
   6530..6634    -  promoter       AmpR promoter: bla
   6729..6764    +  CDS            rop (fragment): Rop protein, which maintains plasmids at low copy number; rop
   6866..6965    +  misc_feature   bom (fragment): basis of mobility region from pBR322
   6971..7037    -  CDS            lacZα (fragment): LacZα fragment of β-galactosidase; lacZ fragment
   7274..7783    +  CDS            nef (fragment): NEF_HV1LA - Experimental evidence at protein level: Swiss-Prot protein existence level 1. Extracellular Nef protein targets CD4(+) T-lymphocytes for apoptosis by interacting with CXCR4 surface receptors. From Human immunodeficiency virus type 1 group M subtype B (isolate Lai) (HIV-1).
   7799..7923    +  enhancer       CMV enhancer (fragment): human cytomegalovirus immediate early enhancer
   7907..8011    +  promoter       CMV promoter (fragment): human cytomegalovirus (CMV) immediate early promoter
   8052..8232    +  LTR            5' LTR (truncated): truncated 5' long terminal repeat (LTR) from HIV-1
   8280..8404    +  misc_feature   HIV-1 Ψ: packaging signal of human immunodeficiency virus type 1
   8388..8846    +  CDS            HIV-1 gag (fragment): gag protein from human immunodeficiency virus 1; gag
   8859..8994    +  rep_origin     SV40 ori: SV40 origin of replication
   9013..9127    +  misc_feature   cPPT/CTS: central polypurine tract and central termination sequence of HIV-1
   9272..9505    +  misc_feature   RRE: The Rev response element (RRE) of HIV-1 allows for Rev-dependent mRNA export from the nucleus to the cytoplasm.
   9882..9982    +  CDS            Rev (fragment): human immunodeficiency virus 1 (HIV-1) Rev protein; rev; enhances nuclear export of unspliced and incompletely spliced viral mRNAs
>Addgene plasmid #136881 | pNL(CMV)Fluc/CMV/WPREdU3 | addgene full sequence | sequence record 271266 | Addgene NGS Result
CGTTACATAACTTACGGTAAATGGCCCGCCTGGCTGACCGCCCAACGACCCCCGCCCATTGACGTCAATA
ATGACGTATGTTCCCATAGTAACGCCAATAGGGACTTTCCATTGACGTCAATGGGTGGAGTATTTACGGT
AAACTGCCCACTTGGCAGTACATCAAGTGTATCATATGCCAAGTACGCCCCCTATTGACGTCAATGACGG
TAAATGGCCCGCCTGGCATTATGCCCAGTACATGACCTTATGGGACTTTCCTACTTGGCAGTACATCTAC
GTATTAGTCATCGCTATTACCATGGTGATGCGGTTTTGGCAGTACATCAATGGGCGTGGATAGCGGTTTG
ACTCACGGGGATTTCCAAGTCTCCACCCCATTGACGTCAATGGGAGTTTGTTTTGGCACCAAAATCAACG
GGACTTTCCAAAATGTCGTAACAACTCCGCCCCATTGACGCAAATGGGCGGTAGGCGTGTACGGTGGGAG
GTCTATATAAGCAGAGCTGGTTTAGTGAACCGTCAGATCCGCTAGCCGCCACCATGGAAGATGCCAAAAA
CATTAAGAAGGGCCCAGCGCCATTCTACCCACTCGAAGACGGGACCGCCGGCGAGCAGCTGCACAAAGCC
ATGAAGCGCTACGCCCTGGTGCCCGGCACCATCGCCTTTACCGACGCACATATCGAGGTGGACATTACCT
ACGCCGAGTACTTCGAGATGAGCGTTCGGCTGGCAGAAGCTATGAAGCGCTATGGGCTGAATACAAACCA
TCGGATCGTGGTGTGCAGCGAGAATAGCTTGCAGTTCTTCATGCCCGTGTTGGGTGCCCTGTTCATCGGT
GTGGCTGTGGCCCCAGCTAACGACATCTACAACGAGCGCGAGCTGCTGAACAGCATGGGCATCAGCCAGC
CCACCGTCGTATTCGTGAGCAAGAAAGGGCTGCAAAAGATCCTCAACGTGCAAAAGAAGCTACCGATCAT
ACAAAAGATCATCATCATGGATAGCAAGACCGACTACCAGGGCTTCCAAAGCATGTACACCTTCGTGACT
TCCCATTTGCCACCCGGCTTCAACGAGTACGACTTCGTGCCCGAGAGCTTCGACCGGGACAAAACCATCG
CCCTGATCATGAACAGTAGTGGCAGTACCGGATTGCCCAAGGGCGTAGCCCTACCGCACCGCACCGCTTG
TGTCCGATTCAGTCATGCCCGCGACCCCATCTTCGGCAACCAGATCATCCCCGACACCGCTATCCTCAGC
GTGGTGCCATTTCACCACGGCTTCGGCATGTTCACCACGCTGGGCTACTTGATCTGCGGCTTTCGGGTCG
TGCTCATGTACCGCTTCGAGGAGGAGCTATTCTTGCGCAGCTTGCAAGACTATAAGATTCAATCTGCCCT
GCTGGTGCCCACACTATTTAGCTTCTTCGCTAAGAGCACTCTCATCGACAAGTACGACCTAAGCAACTTG
CACGAGATCGCCAGCGGCGGGGCGCCGCTCAGCAAGGAGGTAGGTGAGGCCGTGGCCAAACGCTTCCACC
TACCAGGCATCCGCCAGGGCTACGGCCTGACAGAAACAACCAGCGCCATTCTGATCACCCCCGAAGGGGA
CGACAAGCCTGGCGCAGTAGGCAAGGTGGTGCCCTTCTTCGAGGCTAAGGTGGTGGACTTGGACACCGGT
AAGACACTGGGTGTGAACCAGCGCGGCGAGCTGTGCGTCCGTGGCCCCATGATCATGAGCGGCTACGTTA
ACAACCCCGAGGCTACAAACGCTCTCATCGACAAGGACGGCTGGCTGCACAGCGGCGACATCGCCTACTG
GGACGAGGACGAGCACTTCTTCATCGTGGACCGGCTGAAGAGCCTGATCAAATACAAGGGCTACCAGGTA
GCCCCAGCCGAACTGGAGAGCATCCTGCTGCAACACCCCAACATCTTCGACGCCGGGGTCGCCGGCCTGC
CCGACGACGATGCCGGCGAGCTGCCCGCCGCAGTCGTCGTGCTGGAACACGGTAAAACCATGACCGAGAA
GGAGATCGTGGACTATGTGGCCAGCCAGGTTACAACCGCCAAGAAGCTGCGCGGTGGTGTTGTGTTCGTG
GACGAGGTGCCTAAAGGACTGACCGGCAAGTTGGACGCCCGCAAGATCCGCGAGATTCTCATTAAGGCCA
AGAAGGGCGGCAAGATCGCCGTGTAACTCGAGAATCAACCTCTGGATTACAAAATTTGTGAAAGATTGAC
TGGTATTCTTAACTATGTTGCTCCTTTTACGCTATGTGGATACGCTGCTTTAATGCCTTTGTATCATGCT
ATTGCTTCCCGTATGGCTTTCATTTTCTCCTCCTTGTATAAATCCTGGTTGCTGTCTCTTTATGAGGAGT
TGTGGCCCGTTGTCAGGCAACGTGGCGTGGTGTGCACTGTGTTTGCTGACGCAACCCCCACTGGTTGGGG
CATTGCCACCACCTGTCAGCTCCTTTCCGGGACTTTCGCTTTCCCCCTCCCTATTGCCACGGCGGAACTC
ATCGCCGCCTGCCTTGCCCGCTGCTGGACAGGGGCTCGGCTGTTGGGCACTGACAATTCCGTGGTGTTGT
CGGGGAAGCTGACGTCCTTTCCATGGCTGCTCGCCTGTGTTGCCACCTGGATTCTGCGCGGGACGTCCTT
CTGCTACGTCCCTTCGGCCCTCAATCCAGCGGACCTTCCTTCCCGCGGCCTGCTGCCGGCTCTGCGGCCT
CTTCCGCGTCTTCGCCTTCGCCCTCAGACGAGTCGGATCTCCCTTTGGGCCGCCTCCCCGCCTGGGTACC
TTTAAGACCAATGACTTACAAGGCAGCTGTAGATCTTAGCCACTTTTTAAAAGAAAAGGGGGGACTGGAA
GGGCTAATTCACTCCCAAAGAAGACAAGATCTGCTTTTTGCCTGTACTGGGTCTCTCTGGTTAGACCAGA
TCTGAGCCTGGGAGCTCTCTGGCTAACTAGGGAACCCACTGCTTAAGCCTCAATAAAGCTTGCCTTGAGT
GCTTCAAGTAGTGTGTGCCCGTCTGTTGTGTGACTCTGGTAACTAGAGATCCCTCAGACCCTTTTAGTCA
GTGTGGAAAATCTCTAGCACCCAGGAGGTAGAGGTTGCAGTGAGCCAAGATCGCGCCACTGCATTCCAGC
CTGGGCAAGAAAACAAGACTGTCTAAAATAATAATAATAAGTTAAGGGTATTAAATATATTTATACATGG
AGGTCATAAAAATATATATATTTGGGCTGGGCGCAGTGGCTCACACCTGCGCCCGGCCCTTTGGGAGGCC
GAGGCAGGTGGATCACCTGAGTTTGGGAGTTCCAGACCAGCCTGACCAACATGGAGAAACCCCTTCTCTG
TGTATTTTTAGTAGATTTTATTTTATGTGTATTTTATTCACAGGTATTTCTGGAAAACTGAAACTGTTTT
TCCTCTACTCTGATACCACAAGAATCATCAGCACAGAGGAAGACTTCTGTGATCAAATGTGGTGGGAGAG
GGAGGTTTTCACCAGCACATGAGCAGTCAGTTCTGCCGCAGACTCGGCGGGTGTCCTTCGGTTCAGTTCC
AACACCGCCTGCCTGGAGAGAGGTCAGACCACAGGGTGAGGGCTCAGTCCCCAAGACATAAACACCCAAG
ACATAAACACCCAACAGGTCCACCCCGCCTGCTGCCCAGGCAGAGCCGATTCACCAAGACGGGAATTAGG
ATAGAGAAAGAGTAAGTCACACAGAGCCGGCTGTGCGGGAGAACGGAGTTCTATTATGACTCAAATCAGT
CTCCCCAAGCATTCGGGGATCAGAGTTTTTAAGGATAACTTAGTGTGTAGGGGGCCAGTGAGTTGGAGAT
GAAAGCGTAGGGAGTCGAAGGTGTCCTTTTGCGCCGAGTCAGTTCCTGGGTGGGGGCCACAAGATCGGAT
GAGCCAGTTTATCAATCCGGGGGTGCCAGCTGATCCATGGAGTGCAGGGTCTGCAAAATATCTCAAGCAC
TGATTGATCTTAGGTTTTACAATAGTGATGTTACCCCAGGAACAATTTGGGGAAGGTCAGAATCTTGTAG
CCTGTAGCTGCATGACTCCTAAACCATAATTTCTTTTTTGTTTTTTTTTTTTTATTTTTGAGACAGGGTC
TCACTCTGTCACCTAGGCTGGAGTGCAGTGGTGCAATCACAGCTCACTGCAGCCTCAACGTCGTAAGCTC
AAGCGATCCTCCCACCTCAGCCTGCCTGGTAGCTGAGACTACAAGCGACGCCCCAGTTAATTTTTGTATT
TTTGGTAGAGGCAGCGTTTTGCCGTGTGGCCCTGGCTGGTCTCGAACTCCTGGGCTCAAGTGATCCAGCC
TCAGCCTCCCAAAGTGCTGGGACAACCGGGGCCAGTCACTGCACCTGGCCCTAAACCATAATTTCTAATC
TTTTGGCTAATTTGTTAGTCCTACAAAGGCAGTCTAGTCCCCAGGCAAAAAGGGGGTTTGTTTCGGGAAA
GGGCTGTTACTGTCTTTGTTTCAAACTATAAACTAAGTTCCTCCTAAACTTAGTTCGGCCTACACCCAGG
AATGAACAAGGAGAGCTTGGAGGTTAGAAGCACGATGGAATTGGTTAGGTCAGATCTCTTTCACTGTCTG
AGTTATAATTTTGCAATGGTGGTTCAAAGACTGCCCGCTTCTGACACCAGTCGCTGCATTAATGAATCGG
CCAACGCGCGGGGAGAGGCGGTTTGCGTATTGGGCGCTCTTCCGCTTCCTCGCTCACTGACTCGCTGCGC
TCGGTCGTTCGGCTGCGGCGAGCGGTATCAGCTCACTCAAAGGCGGTAATACGGTTATCCACAGAATCAG
GGGATAACGCAGGAAAGAACATGTGAGCAAAAGGCCAGCAAAAGGCCAGGAACCGTAAAAAGGCCGCGTT
GCTGGCGTTTTTCCATAGGCTCCGCCCCCCTGACGAGCATCACAAAAATCGACGCTCAAGTCAGAGGTGG
CGAAACCCGACAGGACTATAAAGATACCAGGCGTTTCCCCCTGGAAGCTCCCTCGTGCGCTCTCCTGTTC
CGACCCTGCCGCTTACCGGATACCTGTCCGCCTTTCTCCCTTCGGGAAGCGTGGCGCTTTCTCATAGCTC
ACGCTGTAGGTATCTCAGTTCGGTGTAGGTCGTTCGCTCCAAGCTGGGCTGTGTGCACGAACCCCCCGTT
CAGCCCGACCGCTGCGCCTTATCCGGTAACTATCGTCTTGAGTCCAACCCGGTAAGACACGACTTATCGC
CACTGGCAGCAGCCACTGGTAACAGGATTAGCAGAGCGAGGTATGTAGGCGGTGCTACAGAGTTCTTGAA
GTGGTGGCCTAACTACGGCTACACTAGAAGAACAGTATTTGGTATCTGCGCTCTGCTGAAGCCAGTTACC
TTCGGAAAAAGAGTTGGTAGCTCTTGATCCGGCAAACAAACCACCGCTGGTAGCGGTGGTTTTTTTGTTT
GCAAGCAGCAGATTACGCGCAGAAAAAAAGGATCTCAAGAAGATCCTTTGATCTTTTCTACGGGGTCTGA
CGCTCAGTGGAACGAAAACTCACGTTAAGGGATTTTGGTCATGAGATTATCAAAAAGGATCTTCACCTAG
ATCCTTTTAAATTAAAAATGAAGTTTTAAATCAATCTAAAGTATATATGAGTAAACTTGGTCTGACAGTT
ACCAATGCTTAATCAGTGAGGCACCTATCTCAGCGATCTGTCTATTTCGTTCATCCATAGTTGCCTGACT
CCCCGTCGTGTAGATAACTACGATACGGGAGGGCTTACCATCTGGCCCCAGTGCTGCAATGATACCGCGA
GACCCACGCTCACCGGCTCCAGATTTATCAGCAATAAACCAGCCAGCCGGAAGGGCCGAGCGCAGAAGTG
GTCCTGCAACTTTATCCGCCTCCATCCAGTCTATTAATTGTTGCCGGGAAGCTAGAGTAAGTAGTTCGCC
AGTTAATAGTTTGCGCAACGTTGTTGCCATTGCTACAGGCATCGTGGTGTCACGCTCGTCGTTTGGTATG
GCTTCATTCAGCTCCGGTTCCCAACGATCAAGGCGAGTTACATGATCCCCCATGTTGTGCAAAAAAGCGG
TTAGCTCCTTCGGTCCTCCGATCGTTGTCAGAAGTAAGTTGGCCGCAGTGTTATCACTCATGGTTATGGC
AGCACTGCATAATTCTCTTACTGTCATGCCATCCGTAAGATGCTTTTCTGTGACTGGTGAGTACTCAACC
AAGTCATTCTGAGAATAGTGTATGCGGCGACCGAGTTGCTCTTGCCCGGCGTCAATACGGGATAATACCG
CGCCACATAGCAGAACTTTAAAAGTGCTCATCATTGGAAAACGTTCTTCGGGGCGAAAACTCTCAAGGAT
CTTACCGCTGTTGAGATCCAGTTCGATGTAACCCACTCGTGCACCCAACTGATCTTCAGCATCTTTTACT
TTCACCAGCGTTTCTGGGTGAGCAAAAACAGGAAGGCAAAATGCCGCAAAAAAGGGAATAAGGGCGACAC
GGAAATGTTGAATACTCATACTCTTCCTTTTTCAATATTATTGAAGCATTTATCAGGGTTATTGTCTCAT
GAGCGGATACATATTTGAATGTATTTAGAAAAATAAACAAATAGGGGTTCCGCGCACATTTCCCCGAAAA
GTGCCACCTGACGTCTAAGAAACCATTATTATCATGACATTAACCTATAAAAATAGGCGTATCACGAGGC
CCTTTCGTCTCGCGCGTTTCGGTGATGACGGTGAAAACCTCTGACACATGCAGCTCCCGGAGACGGTCAC
AGCTTGTCTGTAAGCGGATGCCGGGAGCAGACAAGCCCGTCAGGGCGCGTCAGCGGGTGTTGGCGGGTGT
CGGGGCTGGCTTAACTATGCGGCATCAGAGCAGATTGTACTGAGAGTGCACCATATGCGGTGTGAAATAC
CGCACAGATGCGTAAGGAGAAAATACCGCATCAGGCGCCATTCGCCATTCAGGCTGCGCAACTGTTGGGA
AGGGCGATCGGTGCGGGCCTCTTCGCTATTACGCCAGGGGAGGCAGAGATTGCAGTAAGCTGAGATCGCA
GCACTGCACTCCAGCCTGGGCGACAGAGTAAGACTCTGTCTCAAAAATAAAATAAATAAATCAATCAGAT
ATTCCAATCTTTTCCTTTATTTATTTATTTATTTTCTATTTTGGAAACACAGTCCTTCCTTATTCCAGAA
TTACACATATATTCTATTTTTCTTTATATGCTCCAGTTTTTTTTAGACCTTCACCTGAAATGTGTGTATC
GAGACCTAGAAAAACATGGAGCAATCACAAGTAGCAATACAGCAGCTAACAATGCTGCTTGTGCCTGGCT
AGAAGCACAAGAGGAGGAAGAGGTGGGTTTTCCAGTCACACCTCAGGTACCTTTAAGACCAATGACTTAC
AAGGCAGCTGTAGATCTTAGCCACTTTTTAAAAGAAAAGGGGGGACTGGAAGGGCTAATTCACTCCCAAA
GAAGACAAGATATCCTTGATCTGTGGATCTACCACACACAAGGCTACTTCCCTGATTGGCAGAACTACAC
ACCAGGGCCAGGGGTCAGATATCCACTGACCTTTGGATGGTGCTACAAGCTAGTACCAGTTGAGCCAGAT
AAGGTAGAAGAGGCCAATAAAGGAGAGAACACCAGCTTGTTACACCCTGTGAGCCTGCATGGAATGGATG
ACCCTGAGAGAGAAGTGTTAGAGTGGAGGTTTGACAGCCGCCTAGCATTTCATCACGTGGCCCGAGAGCT
GCATCCGGAGTATCTAGATGGAGTTCCGCGTTACATAACTTACGGTAAATGGCCCGCCTGGCTGACCGCC
CAACGACCCCCGCCCATTGACGTCAATAATGACGTATGTTCCCATAGTAACGCCAATAGGGACTTTCCAT
TGACGTCAATGGGAGTTTGTTTTGGCACCAAAATCAACGGGACTTTCCAAAATGTCGTAATAACCCCGCC
CCGTTGACGCAAATGGGCGGTAGGCGTGTACTCTAGATGCTACATATAAGCAGCTGCTTTTTGCCTGTAC
TGGGTCTCTCTGGTTAGACCAGATCTGAGCCTGGGAGCTCTCTGGCTAACTAGGGAACCCACTGCTTAAG
CCTCAATAAAGCTTGCCTTGAGTGCTCAAAGTAGTGTGTGCCCGTCTGTTGTGTGACTCTGGTAACTAGA
GATCCCTCAGACCCTTTTAGTCAGTGTGGAAAATCTCTAGCAGTGGCGCCCGAACAGGGACTTGAAAGCG
AAAGTAAAGCCAGAGGAGATCTCTCGACGCAGGACTCGGCTTGCTGAAGCGCGCACGGCAAGAGGCGAGG
GGCGGCGACTGGTGAGTACGCCAAAAATTTTGACTAGCGGAGGCTAGAAGGAGAGAGATGGGTGCGAGAG
CGTCGGTATTAAGCGGGGGAGAATTAGATAAATGGGAAAAAATTCGGTTAAGGCCAGGGGGAAAGAAACA
ATATAAACTAAAACATATAGTATGGGCAAGCAGGGAGCTAGAACGATTCGCAGTTAATCCTGGCCTTTTA
GAGACATCAGAAGGCTGTAGACAAATACTGGGACAGCTACAACCATCCCTTCAGACAGGATCAGAAGAAC
TTAGATCATTATATAATACAATAGCAGTCCTCTATTGTGTGCATCAAAGGATAGATGTAAAAGACACCAA
GGAAGCCTTAGATAAGATAGAGGAAGAGCAAAACAAAAGTAAGAAAAAGGCACAGCAAGCAGCAGCTGAC
ACAGGAAACAACAGCCAGGTCAGCCAAAATTACCCTATAGTGCAGAACCTCCAGGGGCAAATGGTACATC
AGGCCATATCACCTAGAACTTTAAATATGACTCCGCCCATCCCGCCCCTAACTCCGCCCAGTTCCGCCCA
TTCTCCGCCCCATGGCTGACTAATTTTTTTTATTTATGCAGAGGCCGAGGCCGCCTCGGCCTCTGAGCTA
TTCCAGAAGTAGTGAGGAGGCTTTTTTGGAGGCCTAGGCTTTTGCAAATGCATAAAAGAAAAGGGGGGAT
TGGGGGGTACAGTGCAGGGGAAAGAATAGTAGACATAATAGCAACAGACATACAAACTAAAGAATTACAA
AAACAAATTACAAAAATTCAAAATTTTCGGGTTTATTACAGGGACAGCAGAGATCCACAATTGGAGAAGT
GAATTATATAAATATAAAGTAGTAAAAATTGAACCATTAGGAGTAGCACCCACCAAGGCAAAGAGAAGAG
TGGTGCAGAGAGAAAAAAGAGCAGTGGGAATAGGAGCTTTGTTCCTTGGGTTCTTGGGAGCAGCAGGAAG
CACTATGGGCGCAGCGTCAATGACGCTGACGGTACAGGCCAGACAATTATTGTCTGGTATAGTGCAGCAG
CAGAACAATTTGCTGAGGGCTATTGAGGCGCAACAGCATCTGTTGCAACTCACAGTCTGGGGCATCAAGC
AGCTCCAGGCAAGAATCCTGGCTGTGGAAAGATACCTAAAGGATCAACAGCTCCTGGGGATTTGGGGTTG
CTCTGGAAAACTCATTTGCACCACTGCTGTGCCTTGGAATGCTAGTTGGAGTAATAAATCTCTGGAACAG
ATTTGGAATAACATGACCTGGATGGAGTGGGACAGAGAAATTAACAATTACACAAGCTTAATACACTCCT
TAATTGAAGAATCGCAAAACCAGCAAGAAAAGAATGAACAAGAATTATTGGAATTAGATAAATGGGCAAG
TTTGTGGAATTGGTTTAACATAACAAATTGGCTGTGGTATATAAAATTATTCATAATGATAGTAGGAGGC
TTGGTAGGTTTAAGAATAGTTTTTGCTGTACTTTCTGTAGTGAATAGAGTTAGGCAGGGATATTCACCAT
TATCGTTTCAGACCCACCTCCCAATCCCGAGGGGACCCGACAGGCCCGAAGGAATAGAAGAAGAAGGTGG
AGAGAGAGACAGAGACAGATCCATTCGATTAGTGAACGGATCTAGTTAACTAGATCTAGAGTC
